>Addgene plasmid #237119 | LgBiT-CALM1 BiBiT-Ready Vector | addgene full sequence | sequence record 474676 | Addgene NGS Result
CTCTGATGCCGCCGTGTTCCGGCTGTCAGCGCAGGGGCGCCCGGTTCTTTTTGTCAAGACCGACCTGTCC
GGTGCCCTGAATGAACTGCAGGACGAGGCAGCGCGGCTATCGTGGCTGGCCACGACGGGCGTTCCTTGCG
CAGCTGTGCTCGACGTTGTCACTGAAGCGGGAAGGGACTGGCTGCTATTGGGCGAAGTGCCGGGGCAGGA
TCTCCTGTCATCTCACCTTGCTCCTGCCGAGAAAGTATCCATCATGGCTGATGCAATGCGGCGGCTGCAT
ACGCTTGATCCGGCTACCTGCCCATTCGACCACCAAGCGAAACATCGCATCGAGCGAGCACGTACTCGGA
TGGAAGCCGGTCTTGTCGATCAGGATGATCTGGACGAAGAGCATCAGGGGCTCGCGCCAGCCGAACTGTT
CGCCAGGCTCAAGGCGCGCATGCCCGACGGCGAGGATCTCGTCGTGACCCATGGCGATGCCTGCTTGCCG
AATATCATGGTGGAAAATGGCCGCTTTTCTGGATTCATCGACTGTGGCCGGCTGGGTGTGGCGGACCGCT
ATCAGGACATAGCGTTGGCTACCCGTGATATTGCTGAAGAGCTTGGCGGCGAATGGGCTGACCGCTTCCT
CGTGCTTTACGGTATCGCCGCTCCCGATTCGCAGCGCATCGCCTTCTATCGCCTTCTTGACGAGTTCTTC
TGATTCGAAATGACCGACCAAGCGACGCCCAACCGGTATCAGCTCACTCAAAGGCGGTAATACGGTTATC
CACAGAATCAGGGGATAACGCAGGAAAGAACATGTGAGCAAAAGGCCAGCAAAAGGCCAGGAACCGTAAA
AAGGCCGCGTTGCTGGCGTTTTTCCATAGGCTCCGCCCCCCTGACGAGCATCACAAAAATCGACGCTCAA
GTCAGAGGTGGCGAAACCCGACAGGACTATAAAGATACCAGGCGTTTCCCCCTGGAAGCTCCCTCGTGCG
CTCTCCTGTTCCGACCCTGCCGCTTACCGGATACCTGTCCGCCTTTCTCCCTTCGGGAAGCGTGGCGCTT
TCTCATAGCTCACGCTGTAGGTATCTCAGTTCGGTGTAGGTCGTTCGCTCCAAGCTGGGCTGTGTGCACG
AACCCCCCGTTCAGCCCGACCGCTGCGCCTTATCCGGTAACTATCGTCTTGAGTCCAACCCGGTAAGACA
CGACTTATCGCCACTGGCAGCAGCCACTGGTAACAGGATTAGCAGAGCGAGGTATGTAGGCGGTGCTACA
GAGTTCTTGAAGTGGTGGCCTAACTACGGCTACACTAGAAGGACAGTATTTGGTATCTGCGCTCTGCTGA
AGCCAGTTACCTTCGGAAAAAGAGTTGGTAGCTCTTGATCCGGCAAACAAACCACCGCTGGTAGCGGTGG
TTTTTTTGTTTGCAAGCAGCAGATTACGCGCAGAAAAAAAGGATTTCAAGAAGATCCTTTGATCTTTTCT
ACGGGGTCTGACGCTCAGTGGAACGAAAACTCACGTTAAGGGATTTTGGTCATGAGATTATCAAAAAGGA
TCTTCACCTAGATCCTTTTATAGTCCGGAATCGTCACACAAAAAACCAACACACAGATGTAATGAAAATA
AAGATATTTTATTGCGGCCATCGTGATGGCTAGAGTCTAAACTCGACCTACCTCCTTAGCGCGCGGTCGT
GTACTGGGCCGGCGGTTGCCGCTGTCGGCCAGCACCTCGACGCAGCCGTCGGTCCATACGGCTGCGCTCC
GGCGAGCGATTTGTGTGCGACCGACGGTGCCGGCCCCGCTGCGGACGATGGCATCGCAGCGGCCTTGAGC
CCAGGCAGCATCGTCGAAGTTGCCGTCCACGAGGCTCTGGTAGAGCTGATCCAGGCCGATGCGCAGCATG
TAGGCTCGCAGACGAGGGCTGCCGGCCAGCTCGGGATGCCGGCGCTCGAAGTAGCGAGTCTGCTGCTCCA
TGCAAGCCAGCCAGGGCCGCCAGAAGAAGATGTTGGCCACCTCGTACTGACTGTCCCCGAACATAGCTTC
GGACCAGTCGATTACGGCGGTGATGCGGCCGTTGTCGGTCAGGACGTTGTTGCTGCCGAAGTCGGCATGG
ACGAGGTGGCGCACCTCGGGACAGTCTTCGGCCCACAGCATCAGTTCGTCCAGGGCTTGAGCTACGCTGG
CGGACACGGTGTCGTCCATCACGGTCTGCCAGTGGTAGACATGGGGATCAGCAATGGCGCAAATGAAATC
CCGCCAGGTTGTGTACTGGCCGATGCCTTGGGGCCCGAATGGGCCGAAGCCGCTGGTTTGACTGAGGTCG
GCGGCGGCAATAGCATCCATAGCTTCGGCGACAGGCTGTAACACAGCAGGCAGCTCTGTTTCGGGGAGGT
CTTGGAGAGTAACGCCTTGGGCGCGTCTACTGATGCAGTATGTCAGGCTCTCGCTGAACTCGCCGATGTC
CAACACTTCGGGGATGGGTAGTGCAGCGCTGGCGAAGTGGCGGTACACGTAGCGGTCTTTGTAGAAGCCA
TCAGCGCAGCTATTCACCCGCAGTACATAGCCGCGTCCGCCGACATCGAAGCTGAAGGCTCGGCTCTCTT
CGCCCTCCGACAACTGCATCAGGTCGCTCACACTGTCGAACTTCTCGATGAGAAATTTTTCAACGCTGGT
AGCGGTGAGTTCGGGCTTCTTCATGGTGGCGCTAGTGTCAGAAGAATCGAGCTTTTTGCAAAAGCCTAGG
CCTCCAAAAAAGCCTCCTCACTACTTCTGGAATAGCTCAGAGGCCGAGGCGGCCTCGGCCTCTGCATAAA
TAAAAAAAATTAGTCAGCCATGGGGCGGAGAATGGGCGGAACTGGGCGGAGTTAGGGGCGGGATGGGCGG
AGTTAGGGGCGGGACTATGGTTGCTGACTAATTGAGATGCATGCTTTGCATACTTCTGCCTGCTGGGGAG
CCTGGGGACTTTCCACACCTGGTTGCTGACTAATTGAGATGCATGCTTTGCATACTTCTGCCTGCTGGGG
AGCCTGGGGACTTTCCACACCCTAACTGACACACATTCCACAGCTGGTTCTTTCCGCCTCAGAAGGTACC
TAACCAAGTTCCTCTTTCAGAGGTTATTTCAGGCCATGGTGCTGCGCAAGACGCGTGACGTCGGCAGTGA
AAAAAATGCTTTATTTGTGAAATTTGTGATGCTATTGCTTTATTTGTAACCATTATAAGCTGCAATAAAC
AAGTTAACAACAACAATTGCATTCATTTTATGTTTCAGGTTCAGGGGGAGGTGTGGGAGGTTTTTTAAAG
CAAGTAAAACCTCTACAAATGTGGTATGGCTGATTATGATCCGCGGCCGCAATACGTCGACGTTATCAGC
TGACTTCGTACGAGAGCCTAGGTGTTTCTAGAGGATCCCCGGGTACCGAGCCCGAATTCGTTTAAACTCA
[447 nt withheld, positions 3431-3877]
GGCGATCGCACCGCTCGAGCCTCCACCTCCGCTCCCGCCACCACCGGAGCTCCCACTGTTGATGGTTACT
CGGAACAGCATGGAGCCGTCGGGGGTGATCAGGCGCTCGTCGATAATTTTGTTGCCGTTCCACAGGGTCC
CTGTTACAGTGATCTTTTTGCCGTCGAACACGGCGATGCCTTCATACGGCCGTCCGAAATAGTTCAGCAT
GTTCGGCGTAACCCCGTCGATTACCAGTGTGCCATAGGGCAGGATCACCTTAAAGTGATGATCATCCACA
GGGTACACCACCTTAAACACCTCTTCGATCTGGGCCATTTGGTCGGCGCTCAGACCTTCATACGGGATGA
TGACATGGATGTCGATCTTCAGGGCATTTTCACCGCTCCGGACAATCCTTTGGATCGGAGTTACGGACAC
GGCGAGATTCTGCAGCAAACTGGACACACCTCCCTGTTCAAGGACTTGGTCCAGGTTGTAGGCGGCTGTC
TGTTCCCAGTCCCCAACGAAATCTTCGAGTGTGAAGACCATGGTGAGCGCTAGCTGCAAAAAGAACAAGT
AGCTTGTATTCTATAGTGTCACCTAAATGGGCGATCTGACGGTTCACTAAACCAGCTCTGCTTATATAGG
CCTCCCTGGCGCGCCACTAGTTATTAATAGTAATCAATTACGGGGTCATTAGTTCATAGCCCATATATGG
AGTTCCGCGTTACATAACTTACGGTAAATGGCCCGCCTGGCTGACCGCCCAACGACCCCCGCCCATTGAC
GTCAATAATGACGTATGTTCCCATAGTAACGCCAATAGGGACTTTCCATTGACGTCAATGGGTGGAGTAT
TTACGGTAAACTGCCCACTTGGCAGTACATCAAGTGTATCATATGCCAAGTCCGCCCCCTATTGACGTCA
ATGACGGTAAATGGCCCGCCTGGCATTATGCCCAGTACATGACCTTACGGGACTTTCCTACTTGGCAGTA
CATCTACGTATTAGTCATCGCTATTACCATGGTGATGCGGTTTTGGCAGTACACCAATGGGCGTGGATAG
CGGTTTGACTCACGGGGATTTCCAAGTCTCCACCCCATTGACGTCAATGGGAGTTTGTTTTGGCACCAAA
ATCAACGGGACTTTCCAAAATGTCGTAATAACCCCGCCCCGTTGACGCAAATGGGCGGTAGGCGTGTACG
GTGGGAGGTCAAATCGAATTCTAATACTGTTGACAATTAATCATCGGCATAGTATATCGGCATAGTATAA
TACGACAAGGTGAGGAACTAAACCCAGGAGGCAGATCATGATTGAACAAGATGGATTGCACGCAGGTTCT
CCGGCCGCTTGGGTGGAGAGGCTATTCGGCTATGACTGGGCACAACAGACAATCGGCTG
Features (pLannotate 1.2.2; 15 found; start..end, strand, type, name):
    861..1449    -  rep_origin     ori: high-copy-number ColE1/pMB1/pBR322/pUC origin of replication
   1575..1623    -  polyA_signal   poly(A) signal: synthetic polyadenylation signal
   1662..2684    -  CDS            hph: KHYB_ECOLX - Experimental evidence at protein level: Swiss-Prot protein existence level 1. The aminoglycoside phosphotransferases achieve inactivation of their antibiotic substrates by phosphorylation. Only phosphorylates hygromycin and closely related compounds such as demethyl analogs and destomycin. From Escherichia coli.
   2715..3072    -  promoter       SV40 promoter: SV40 enhancer and early promoter
   3144..3225    -  polyA_signal   SV40 poly(A) signal: SV40 polyadenylation signal
   3248..3331    -  CDS            large T antigen (fragment): large T antigen from SV40 (simian virus 40)
   3387..3419    -  misc_feature   MCS (fragment): pUC18/19 multiple cloning site
   3431..3877    -  CDS            CALM1 (sequence withheld): CALM1_HUMAN - Also known as CALM, CAM, CAM1. Experimental evidence at protein level: Swiss-Prot protein existence level 1. (Microbial infection) Required for Legionella pneumophila SidJ glutamylase activity. From Homo sapiens (Human).
   3935..4408    -  CDS            Nluc (fragment): NanoLuc® luciferase human codon-optimized
   4447..4465    -  promoter       SP6 promoter: promoter for bacteriophage SP6 RNA polymerase
   4491..4513    -  promoter       minimal CMV promoter (fragment): human cytomegalovirus (CMV) immediate early promoter
   4523..4888    +  enhancer       CMV enhancer: human cytomegalovirus immediate early enhancer
   4890..5077    +  promoter       CMV promoter (fragment): human cytomegalovirus (CMV) immediate early promoter
   5096..5143    +  promoter       EM7 promoter: synthetic bacterial promoter&nbsp
   5175..700     +  CDS            neo (across the origin): KKA2_KLEPN - Also known as kan, nptII. Experimental evidence at protein level: Swiss-Prot protein existence level 1. Resistance to kanamycin, neomycin, paromomycin, ribostamycin, butirosin and gentamicin B. From Klebsiella pneumoniae.
