[The description below was written by a language model from this plasmid's Addgene catalogue record and pLannotate feature annotations shown in this document.]
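Description:
LgBiT-CALM1 BiBiT-Ready Vector is a 5,266 nt mammalian expression plasmid built on the pFN217K LgBiT CMV-Hyg Flexi Vector backbone. It expresses human calmodulin 1 (CALM1, no mutations recorded) fused at its N terminus to LgBiT, the large subunit of the split NanoLuc luciferase. In the feature table LgBiT appears as a NanoLuc fragment lying immediately upstream of the CALM1 coding sequence on the same strand. The plasmid replicates in E. coli at high copy from a ColE1/pUC-type origin. Bacterial selection is by kanamycin, through an nptII (neo) gene preceded by the synthetic bacterial EM7 promoter.

The catalogue entry gives CMV as the promoter driving the fusion. The annotation is less tidy here. Only a short minimal CMV promoter fragment lies directly upstream of the fusion in its orientation. The CMV enhancer and a larger CMV promoter fragment are annotated on the opposite strand, facing the EM7-neo cassette, so the table alone does not settle the exact promoter architecture. An SP6 promoter sits between the CMV region and the open reading frame and could support in vitro transcription. Downstream of CALM1 are a remnant of a multiple cloning site and an SV40 polyadenylation signal. The small large T antigen fragment there probably belongs to that SV40 terminator region. A separate cassette places the hygromycin phosphotransferase gene (hph) under the SV40 enhancer/early promoter with a synthetic poly(A) signal, so transfected mammalian cells can be selected with hygromycin.

LgBiT has little luciferase activity on its own and regains it when paired with a complementary small peptide. That makes the construct suited to complementation-based luminescent assays of calmodulin interactions or proximity in mammalian cells. The record does not explain what the "BiBiT-Ready" format involves.
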