Addgene plasmid #237119: LgBiT-CALM1 BiBiT-Ready Vector
Purpose: Express LgBiT-CALM1 Fusion Protein in Mammalian Cells under a CMV promoter
Depositing lab: Promega Corporation.
Backbone
  Vector backbone: pFN217K LgBiT CMV-Hyg Flexi Vector
  Vector type: Mammalian Expression
  Selectable markers: Hygromycin
Growth in bacteria
  Bacterial resistance: Kanamycin, 50 μg/mL
  Growth temperature: 37°C
  Growth strain: DH5alpha
  Copy number: High Copy
Gene/Insert
  Gene/Insert name: CALM1
  Species: H. sapiens (human)
  Mutation: None
  Entrez Gene: CALM1 (a.k.a. CALML2, CAM2, CAM3, CAMB, CAMC, CAMI, CAMIII, CPVT4, DD132, LQT14, PHKD, PHKD1, caM)
  Promoter: CMV
  Tag / fusion protein: LgBiT (N terminal on backbone)
  Cloning method: Other
Terms and licenses: Academic/Nonprofit Terms; Industry Terms
How to cite: LgBiT-CALM1 BiBiT-Ready Vector was a gift from Promega Corporation (Addgene plasmid # 237119 ; http://n2t.net/addgene:237119 ; RRID:Addgene_237119)
